>Addgene plasmid #103547 | LSB-hsa-miR-4755-5p | depositor full sequence | sequence record 196142 | Full Sequence
AATTGAGGGGATAACGCAGGAAAGAACATGTGAGCAAAAGGCCAGCAAAAGGCCAGGAACCGTAAAAAGG
CCGCGTTGCTGGCGTTTTTCCATAGGCTCCGCCCCCCTGACGAGCATCACAAAAATCGACGCTCAAGTCA
GAGGTGGCGAAACCCGACAGGACTATAAAGATACCAGGCGTTTCCCCCTGGAAGCTCCCTCGTGCGCTCT
CCTGTTCCGACCCTGCCGCTTACCGGATACCTGTCCGCCTTTCTCCCTTCGGGAAGCGTGGCGCTTTCTC
ATAGCTCACGCTGTAGGTATCTCAGTTCGGTGTAGGTCGTTCGCTCCAAGCTGGGCTGTGTGCACGAACC
CCCCGTTCAGCCCGACCGCTGCGCCTTATCCGGTAACTATCGTCTTGAGTCCAACCCGGTAAGACACGAC
TTATCGCCACTGGCAGCAGCCACTGGTAACAGGATTAGCAGAGCGAGGTATGTAGGCGGTGCTACAGAGT
TCTTGAAGTGGTGGCCTAACTACGGCTACACTAGAAGAACAGTATTTGGTATCTGCGCTCTGCTGAAGCC
AGTTACCTTCGGAAAAAGAGTTGGTAGCTCTTGATCCGGCAAACAAACCACCGCTGGTAGCGGTGGTTTT
TTTGTTTGCAAGCAGCAGATTACGCGCAGAAAAAAAGGATCTCAAGAAGATCCTTTGATCTTTTCTACGG
GGTCTGACGCTCAGTGGAACGAAAACTCACGTTAAGGGATTTTGGTCATGAGATTATCAAAAAGGATCTT
CACCTAGATCCTTTTAAATTAAAAATGAAGTTTTAAATCAATCTAAAGTATATATGAGTAAACTTGGTCT
GACAGTTACCAATGCTTAATCAGTGAGGCACCTATCTCAGCGATCTGTCTATTTCGTTCATCCATAGTTG
CCTGACTCCCCGTCGTGTAGATAACTACGATACGGGAGGGCTTACCATCTGGCCCCAGTGCTGCAATGAT
ACCGCGAGAACCACGCTCACCGGCTCCAGATTTATCAGCAATAAACCAGCCAGCCGGAAGGGCCGAGCGC
AGAAGTGGTCCTGCAACTTTATCCGCCTCCATCCAGTCTATTAATTGTTGCCGGGAAGCTAGAGTAAGTA
GTTCGCCAGTTAATAGTTTGCGCAACGTTGTTGCCATTGCTACAGGCATCGTGGTGTCACGCTCGTCGTT
TGGTATGGCTTCATTCAGCTCCGGTTCCCAACGATCAAGGCGAGTTACATGATCCCCCATGTTGTGCAAA
AAAGCGGTTAGCTCCTTCGGTCCTCCGATCGTTGTCAGAAGTAAGTTGGCCGCAGTGTTATCACTCATGG
TTATGGCAGCACTGCATAATTCTCTTACTGTCATGCCATCCGTAAGATGCTTTTCTGTGACTGGTGAGTA
CTCAACCAAGTCATTCTGAGAATAGTGTATGCGGCGACCGAGTTGCTCTTGCCCGGCGTCAATACGGGAT
AATACCGCGCCACATAGCAGAACTTTAAAAGTGCTCATCATTGGAAAACGTTCTTCGGGGCGAAAACTCT
CAAGGATCTTACCGCTGTTGAGATCCAGTTCGATGTAACCCACTCGTGCACCCAACTGATCTTCAGCATC
TTTTACTTTCACCAGCGTTTCTGGGTGAGCAAAAACAGGAAGGCAAAATGCCGCAAAAAAGGGAATAAGG
GCGACACGGAAATGTTGAATACTCATACTCTTCCTTTTTCAATATTATTGAAGCATTTATCAGGGTTATT
GTCTCATGAGCGGATACATATTTGAATGTAGCTCCGAATTTCTCGAGGGCTTGTCGACGACGGCGGTCTC
CGTCGTCAGGATCATGAATTCGACCCGCCTGCCACCATGACCGAGTACAAGCCCACGGTGCGCCTCGCCA
CCCGCGACGACGTCCCCCGGGCCGTACGCACCCTCGCCGCCGCGTTCGCCGACTACCCCGCCACGCGCCA
CACCGTCGACCCGGACCGCCACATCGAGCGGGTCACCGAGCTGCAAGAACTCTTCCTCACGCGCGTCGGG
CTCGACATCGGCAAGGTGTGGGTCGCGGACGACGGCGCCGCGGTGGCGGTCTGGACCACGCCGGAGAGCG
TCGAAGCGGGGGCGGTGTTCGCCGAGATCGGCCCGCGCATGGCCGAGTTGAGCGGTTCCCGGCTGGCCGC
GCAGCAACAGATGGAAGGCCTCCTGGCGCCGCACCGGCCCAAGGAGCCCGCGTGGTTCCTGGCCACCGTC
GGCGTCTCGCCCGACCACCAGGGCAAGGGTCTGGGCAGCGCCGTCGTGCTCCCCGGAGTGGAGGCGGCCG
AGCGCGCCGGGGTGCCCGCCTTCCTGGAGACATCCGCGCCCCGCAACCTCCCCTTCTACGAGCGGCTCGG
CTTCACCGTCACCGCCGACGTCGAGGTGCCCGAAGGACCGCGCACCTGGTGCATGACCCGCAAGCCCGGT
GCCTGATACGCGTGAATTCACTCCTCAGGTGCAGGCTGCCTATCAGAAGGTGGTGGCTGGTGTGGCCAAT
GCCCTGGCTCACAAATACCACTGAGATCTTTTTCCCTCTGCCAAAAATTATGGGGACATCATGAAGCCCC
TTGAGCATCTGACTTCTGGCTAATAAAGGAAATTTATTTTCATTGCAATAGTGTGTTGGAATTTTTTGTG
TCTCTCACTCGGAAGGACATATGGGAGGGCAAATCATTTAAAACATCAGAATGAGTATTTGGTTTAGAGT
TTGGCAACATATGCCCATATGCTGGCTGCCATGAACAAAGGTTGGCTATAAAGAGGTCATCAGTATATGA
AACAGCCCCCTGCTGTCCATTCCTTATTCCATAGAAAAGCCTTGACTTGAGGTTAGATTTTTTTTATATT
TTGTTTTGTGTTATTTTTTTCTTTAACATCCCTAAAATTTTCCTTACATGTTTTACTAGCCAGATTTTTC
CTCCTCTCCTGACTACTCCCAGTCATAGCTGTCCCTCTTCTCTTATGGAGATCCCTCGACCTGCAGCCCA
AGCTTGAATTCTCTAGAATTACCCTGTTATCCCTATGCTTGGTTTACCGAGCTCTTATTGGTTTTCAAAC
TTCATTGACTGTGCCCAACGCGCCTGGGAGCTCACGGGGACAGCCCCCCCCCAAAGCCCCCAGGGATGTA
ATTACGTCCCTCCCCCGCTAGGGGGCAGCAGCGAGCCGCCCGGGGCTCCGCTCCGGTCCGGCGCTCCCCC
CGCATCCCCGAGCCGGCAGCGTGCGGGGACAGCCCGGGCACGGGGAAGGTGGCACGGGATCGCTTTCCTC
TGAACGCTTCTCGCTGCTCTTTGAGCCTGCAGACACCTGGGGGGATACGGGGAAAAAGCTAGGCTGAAAG
ACCGGTTCTTAGAATGACACGCGCCTGGGAGCTCACGGGGACAGCCCCCCCCCAAAGCCCCCAGGGATGT
AATTACGTCCCTCCCCCGCTAGGGGGCAGCAGCGAGCCGCCCGGGGCTCCGCTCCGGTCCGGCGCTCCCC
CCGCATCCCCGAGCCGGCAGCGTGCGGGGACAGCCCGGGCACGGGGAAGGTGGCACGGGATCGCTTTCCT
CTGAACGCTTCTCGCTGCTCTTTGAGCCTGCAGACACCTGGGGGGATACGGGGAAAAAGCTAACTTCTGA
GACGACAACTTTGTATAGAAAAGTTGGCTCCGAATTCGCCCTTGACAGCAGAGATCCAGTTTGGTTAATT
AATTGGCTCCGGTGCCCGTCAGTGGGCAGAGCGCACATCGCCCACAGTCCCCGAGAAGTTGTGGGGAGGG
GTCGGCAATTGAACCGGTGCCTAGAGAAGGTGGCGCGGGGTAAACTGGGAAAGTGATGTCGTGTACTGGC
TCCGCCTTTTTCCCGAGGGTGGGGGAGAACCGTATATAAGTGCAGTAGTCGCCGTGAACGTTCTTTTTCG
CAACGGGTTTGCCGCCAGAACACAGGTAAGTGCCGTGTGTGGTTCCCGCGGGCCTGGCCTCTTTACGGGT
TATGGCCCTTGCGTGCCTTGAATTACTTCCACCTGGCTGCAGTACGTGATTCTTGATCCCGAGCTTCGGG
TTGGAAGTGGGTGGGAGAGTTCGAGGCCTTGCGCTTAAGGAGCCCCTTCGCCTCGTGCTTGAGTTGAGGC
CTGGCCTGGGCGCTGGGGCCGCCGCGTGCGAATCTGGTGGCACCTTCGCGCCTGTCTCGCTGCTTTCGAT
AAGTCTCTAGCCATTTAAAATTTTTGATGACCTGCTGCGACGCTTTTTTTCTGGCAAGATAGTCTTGTAA
ATGCGGGCCAAGATCTGCACACTGGTATTTCGGTTTTTGGGGCCGCGGGCGGCGACGGGGCCCGTGCGTC
CCAGCGCACATGTTCGGCGAGGCGGGGCCTGCGAGCGCGGCCACCGAGAATCGGACGGGGGTAGTCTCAA
GCTGGCCGGCCTGCTCTGGTGCCTGGCCTCGCGCCGCCGTGTATCGCCCCGCCCTGGGCGGCAAGGCTGG
CCCGGTCGGCACCAGTTGCGTGAGCGGAAAGATGGCCGCTTCCCGGCCCTGCTGCAGGGAGCTCAAAATG
GAGGACGCGGCGCTCGGGAGAGCGGGCGGGTGAGTCACCCACACAAAGGAAAAGGGCCTTTCCGTCCTCA
GCCGTCGCTTCATGTGACTCCACGGAGTACCGGGCGCCGTCCAGGCACCTCGATTAGTTCTCGAGCTTTT
GGAGTACGTCGTCTTTAGGTTGGGGGGAGGGGTTTTATGCGATGGAGTTTCCCCACACTGAGTGGGTGGA
GACTGAAGTTAGGCCAGCTTGGCACTTGATGTAATTCTCCTTGGAATTTGCCCTTTTTGAGTTTGGATCT
TGGTTCATTCTCAAGCCTCAGACAGTGGTTCAAAGTTTTTTTCTTCCATTTCAGGTGTCGTGAGAAGGGC
GAATTCGACCCAAGTTTGTACAAAAAAGCAGGCTGGATCCAGGTGCCACCATGGTGAGCGAGCTGATTAA
GGAGAACATGCACATGAAGCTGTACATGGAGGGCACCGTGAACAACCACCACTTCAAGTGCACATCCGAG
GGCGAAGGCAAGCCCTACGAGGGCACCCAGACCATGAGAATCAAGGCGGTCGAGGGCGGCCCTCTCCCCT
TCGCCTTCGACATCCTGGCTACCAGCTTCATGTACGGCAGCAAAACCTTCATCAACCACACCCAGGGCAT
CCCCGACTTCTTTAAGCAGTCCTTCCCCGAGGGCTTCACATGGGAGAGAGTCACCACATACGAAGATGGG
GGCGTGCTGACCGCTACCCAGGACACCAGCCTCCAGGACGGCTGCCTCATCTACAACGTCAAGATCAGAG
GGGTGAACTTCCCATCCAACGGCCCTGTGATGCAGAAGAAAACACTCGGCTGGGAGGCCTCCACCGAGAC
ACTGTACCCCGCTGACGGCGGCCTGGAAGGCAGAGCCGACATGGCCCTGAAGCTCGTGGGCGGGGGCCAC
CTGATCTGCAACCTTAAGACCACATACAGATCCAAGAAACCCGCTAAGAACCTCAAGATGCCCGGCGTCT
ACTATGTGGACAGGAGACTGGAAAGAATCAAGGAGGCCGACAAAGAGACATACGTCGAGCAGCACGAGGT
GGCTGTGGCCAGATACTGCGACCTCCCTAGCAAACTGGGGCACAAACTTAATTGAGAATTCTACCACCCA
GCTTTCTTGTACAAAGTGGTACGTCTCAAGACCAGAGGTCTCTGCTTTAAGCCCTAAAGCCAGGCTCTGA
AGGGAAAAAAGCCAGGCTCTGAAGGGAAAAAAGCCAGGCTCTGAAGGGAAAAAAGCCAGGCTCTGAAGGG
AAACAACCAGAAGAGACCTGTGCTTCACTCCTCAGGTGCAGGCTGCCTATCAGAAGGTGGTGGCTGGTGT
GGCCAATGCCCTGGCTCACAAATACCACTGAGATCTTTTTCCCTCTGCCAAAAATTATGGGGACATCATG
AAGCCCCTTGAGCATCTGACTTCTGGCTAATAAAGGAAATTTATTTTCATTGCAATAGTGTGTTGGAATT
TTTTGTGTCTCTCACTCGGAAGGACATATGGGAGGGCAAATCATTTAAAACATCAGAATGAGTATTTGGT
TTAGAGTTTGGCAACATATGCCCATATGCTGGCTGCCATGAACAAAGGTTGGCTATAAAGAGGTCATCAG
TATATGAAACAGCCCCCTGCTGTCCATTCCTTATTCCATAGAAAAGCCTTGACTTGAGGTTAGATTTTTT
TTATATTTTGTTTTGTGTTATTTTTTTCTTTAACATCCCTAAAATTTTCCTTACATGTTTTACTAGCCAG
ATTTTTCCTCCTCTCCTGACTACTCCCAGTCATAGCTGTCCCTCTTCTCTTATGGAGATCCCGAGCGGTG
CGTTTTTATGCTTGTAGTATTGTATAATGTTTTTAAGATCCAAGCTTCTGACCTCTTCTCTTCCTCCCAC
AGGGCCTCGAGACAATTGCATCGATGGTACCAGTGAAAGTCTGCAATGAATTCGAGTTGGCGCGCCTGTC
ATTCTAAATCTCTCTTTCAGCCTAAAGCTTTTTCCCCGTATCCCCCCAGGTGTCTGCAGGCTCAAAGAGC
AGCGAGAAGCGTTCAGAGGAAAGCGATCCCGTGCCACCTTCCCCGTGCCCGGGCTGTCCCCGCACGCTGC
CGGCTCGGGGATGCGGGGGGAGCGCCGGACCGGAGCGGAGCCCCGGGCGGCTCGCTGCTGCCCCCTAGCG
GGGGAGGGACGTAATTACATCCCTGGGGGCTTTGGGAGGGGGCTGTCCCCGTGAGCTCCCAGGCGCGCCT
GTCATTCTAAATCTCTCTTTCAGCCTAAAGCTTTTTCCCCGTATCCCCCCAGGTGTCTGCAGGCTCAAAG
AGCAGCGAGAAGCGTTCAGAGGAAAGCGATCCCGTGCCACCTTCCCCGTGCCCGGGCTGTCCCCGCACGC
TGCCGGCTCGGGGATGCGGGGGGAGCGCCGGACCGGAGCGGAGCCCCGGGCGGCTCGCTGCTGCCCCCTA
GCGGGGGAGGGACGTAATTACATCCCTGGGGGCTTTGGGGGGGGGCTGTCCCCGTGAGCTCCCAGGCGCG
CCAACTCGGTACCGTATCGATGTCGACGTTAACGCTAGTGATATCAACTTTGTATAGAAAAGTTGGCTCC
GAATTCGCCCTTGACAGCAGAGATCCAGTTTGGTTAATTAATTGGCTCCGGTGCCCGTCAGTGGGCAGAG
CGCACATCGCCCACAGTCCCCGAGAAGTTGTGGGGAGGGGTCGGCAATTGAACCGGTGCCTAGAGAAGGT
GGCGCGGGGTAAACTGGGAAAGTGATGTCGTGTACTGGCTCCGCCTTTTTCCCGAGGGTGGGGGAGAACC
GTATATAAGTGCAGTAGTCGCCGTGAACGTTCTTTTTCGCAACGGGTTTGCCGCCAGAACACAGGTAAGT
GCCGTGTGTGGTTCCCGCGGGCCTGGCCTCTTTACGGGTTATGGCCCTTGCGTGCCTTGAATTACTTCCA
CCTGGCTGCAGTACGTGATTCTTGATCCCGAGCTTCGGGTTGGAAGTGGGTGGGAGAGTTCGAGGCCTTG
CGCTTAAGGAGCCCCTTCGCCTCGTGCTTGAGTTGAGGCCTGGCCTGGGCGCTGGGGCCGCCGCGTGCGA
ATCTGGTGGCACCTTCGCGCCTGTCTCGCTGCTTTCGATAAGTCTCTAGCCATTTAAAATTTTTGATGAC
CTGCTGCGACGCTTTTTTTCTGGCAAGATAGTCTTGTAAATGCGGGCCAAGATCTGCACACTGGTATTTC
GGTTTTTGGGGCCGCGGGCGGCGACGGGGCCCGTGCGTCCCAGCGCACATGTTCGGCGAGGCGGGGCCTG
CGAGCGCGGCCACCGAGAATCGGACGGGGGTAGTCTCAAGCTGGCCGGCCTGCTCTGGTGCCTGGCCTCG
CGCCGCCGTGTATCGCCCCGCCCTGGGCGGCAAGGCTGGCCCGGTCGGCACCAGTTGCGTGAGCGGAAAG
ATGGCCGCTTCCCGGCCCTGCTGCAGGGAGCTCAAAATGGAGGACGCGGCGCTCGGGAGAGCGGGCGGGT
GAGTCACCCACACAAAGGAAAAGGGCCTTTCCGTCCTCAGCCGTCGCTTCATGTGACTCCACGGAGTACC
GGGCGCCGTCCAGGCACCTCGATTAGTTCTCGAGCTTTTGGAGTACGTCGTCTTTAGGTTGGGGGGAGGG
GTTTTATGCGATGGAGTTTCCCCACACTGAGTGGGTGGAGACTGAAGTTAGGCCAGCTTGGCACTTGATG
TAATTCTCCTTGGAATTTGCCCTTTTTGAGTTTGGATCTTGGTTCATTCTCAAGCCTCAGACAGTGGTTC
AAAGTTTTTTTCTTCCATTTCAGGTGTCGTGAGAAGGGCGAATTCGACCCAAGTTTGTACAAAAAAGCAG
GCTCGCCACCATGGTGAGCAAGGGCGAGGAGCTGTTCACCGGGGTGGTGCCCATCCTGGTCGAGCTGGAC
GGCGACGTAAACGGCCACAAGTTCAGCGTGAGGGGCGAGGGCGAGGGCGATGCCACCAACGGCAAGCTGA
CCCTGAAGTTCATCTGCACCACCGGCAAGCTGCCCGTGCCCTGGCCCACCCTCGTGACCACCCTGAGCCA
CGGCGTGCAGTGCTTCGCCCGCTACCCCGACCACATGAAGCAGCACGACTTCTTCAAGTCCGCCATGCCC
GAAGGCTACGTCCAGGAGCGCACCATCTTCTTCAAGGACGACGGCACCTACAAGACCCGCGCCGAGGTGA
AGTTCGAGGGCGACACCCTAGTGAACCGCATCGAGCTGAAGGGCGTCGACTTCAAGGAGGACGGCAACAT
CCTGGGGCACAAGCTGGAGTACAACTTCAACAGCCACAACATCTATATCATGGCCGTCAAGCAGAAGAAC
GGCATCAAGGTGAACTTCAAGATCCGCCACAACGTGGAGGACGGCAGCGTGCAGCTCGCCGACCACTACC
AGCAGAACACCCCCATCGGCGACGGCCCCGTGCTGCTGCCCGACAGCCACTACCTGAGCACCCAGTCCGT
GCTGAGCAAAGACCCCAACGAGAAGCGCGATCACATGGTCCTGCTGGAGTTCCGCACCGCCGCCGGGATC
ACTCTCGGCATGGACGAGCTGTACAAGTAATACCACCCAGCTTTCTTGTACAAAGTGGTACGCGTGAATT
CACTCCTCAGGTGCAGGCTGCCTATCAGAAGGTGGTGGCTGGTGTGGCCAATGCCCTGGCTCACAAATAC
CACTGAGATCTTTTTCCCTCTGCCAAAAATTATGGGGACATCATGAAGCCCCTTGAGCATCTGACTTCTG
GCTAATAAAGGAAATTTATTTTCATTGCAATAGTGTGTTGGAATTTTTTGTGTCTCTCACTCGGAAGGAC
ATATGGGAGGGCAAATCATTTAAAACATCAGAATGAGTATTTGGTTTAGAGTTTGGCAACATATGCCCAT
ATGCTGGCTGCCATGAACAAAGGTTGGCTATAAAGAGGTCATCAGTATATGAAACAGCCCCCTGCTGTCC
ATTCCTTATTCCATAGAAAAGCCTTGACTTGAGGTTAGATTTTTTTTATATTTTGTTTTGTGTTATTTTT
TTCTTTAACATCCCTAAAATTTTCCTTACATGTTTTACTAGCCAGATTTTTCCTCCTCTCCTGACTACTC
CCAGTCATAGCTGTCCCTCTTCTCTTATGGAGATCCCTCGACCTGCAGCCCAAGCTTGGCGTAATCATGG
TCATAGCTGTTTCCTGTGTGAAATTGTTATCCGCTCACAATTCCACACAACATACGAGCCGGAAGCATAA
AGTGTAAAGCCTGGGGTGCCTAATGAGTGAGCTAACTCACATTAATTGCGTTGCGCTCACTGCCCGCTTT
CCAGTCGGGAAACCTGTCGTGCCAGCGGATCGACAGTACTAAGCTTGGTCTAATACCCAATCTCTCGTCT
TATCCAGATGTTTTATACGCCTCTGGCCCGTGTCTCAAAATCTCTGATGTTACATTGCACAAGATAAAAT
AATATCATCATGAACAATAAAACTGTCTGCTTACATAAACAGTAATACAAGGGGTGTTATGAGCCATATT
CAACGGGAAACGTCGAGGCCGCGATTAAATTCCAACATGGATGCTGATTTATATGGGTATAAATGGGCTC
GCGATAATGTCGGGCAATCAGGTGCGACAATCTATCGCTTGTATGGGAAGCCCGATGCGCCAGAGTTGTT
TCTGAAACATGGCAAAGGTAGCGTTGCCAATGATGTTACAGATGAGATGGTCAGACTAAACTGGCTGACG
GAATTTATGCCTCTTCCGACCATCAAGCATTTTATCCGTACTCCTGATGATGCATGGTTACTCACCACTG
CGATCCCCGGAAAAACAGCATTCCAGGTATTAGAAGAATATCCTGATTCAGGTGAAAATATTGTTGATGC
GCTGGCAGTGTTCCTGCGCCGGTTGCATTCGATTCCTGTTTGTAATTGTCCTTTTAACAGCGATCGCGTA
TTTCGTCTCGCTCAGGCGCAATCACGAATGAATAACGGTTTGGTTGATGCGAGTGATTTTGATGACGAGC
GTAATGGCTGGCCTGTTGAACAAGTCTGGAAAGAAATGCATAAACTTTTGCCATTCTCACCGGATTCAGT
CGTCACTCATGGTGATTTCTCACTTGATAACCTTATTTTTGACGAGGGGAAATTAATAGGTTGTATTGAT
GTTGGACGAGTCGGAATCGCAGACCGATACCAGGATCTTGCCATCCTATGGAACTGCCTCGGTGAGTTTT
CTCCTTCATTACAGAAACGGCTTTTTCAAAAATATGGTATTGATAATCCTGATATGAATAAATTGCAGTT
TCATTTGATGCTCGATGAGTTTTTCTAATCAGAATTGGTTAATTGGTTGTAACACTGGCAGAGCATTACG
CTGACTTGACGGGACGGCGCAAGCTCATGACCAAAATCCCTTAACGTGAGTTACGCGTCGTTCCACTGAG
CGTCAGAGGTATCACTAGTATTACAGAGGTAAGTTATAACAGTCGCCTAACCC
Features (pLannotate 1.2.2; 28 found; start..end, strand, type, name):
     87..675     -  rep_origin     ori: high-copy-number ColE1/pMB1/pBR322/pUC origin of replication
    846..1706    -  CDS            AmpR: β-lactamase; bla; confers resistance to ampicillin, carbenicillin, and related antibiotics
   1707..1778    -  promoter       AmpR promoter: bla
   1857..2456    +  CDS            PuroR: puromycin N-acetyltransferase; pac from Streptomyces alboniger; confers resistance to puromycin
   2461..2541    +  CDS            HBB (fragment): HBB_PONPY - Experimental evidence at transcript level: Swiss-Prot protein existence level 2. Involved in oxygen transport from the lung to the various peripheral tissues. From Pongo pygmaeus (Bornean orangutan).
   2612..2667    +  polyA_signal   β-globin poly(A) signal: rabbit β-globin polyadenylation signal (Gil and Proudfoot, 1987)
   3646..3666    +  protein_bind   attB4: mutant version of attB; core recombination site for the Gateway® BP reaction BP Clonase™
   3734..3945    +  promoter       EF-1α core promoter: core promoter for human elongation factor EF-1α
   3946..4884    +  intron         EF-1α intron A: intron upstream of the start codon of human EF-1α
   4911..4931    +  protein_bind   attB1: mutant version of attB; core recombination site for the Gateway® BP reaction BP Clonase™
   4951..5646    +  CDS            mKate2: mKate2 is a basic (constitutively fluorescent) red fluorescent protein published in 2009, derived from Entacmaea quadricolor. It is reported to be a rapidly-maturing monomer with moderate acid sensitivity.
   5666..5690    -  protein_bind   attB2: mutant version of attB; recombination site for the Gateway® BP reaction BP Clonase™
   5834..5908    +  CDS            HBB (fragment): HBB_PONPY - Experimental evidence at transcript level: Swiss-Prot protein existence level 2. Involved in oxygen transport from the lung to the various peripheral tissues. From Pongo pygmaeus (Bornean orangutan).
   5979..6034    +  polyA_signal   β-globin poly(A) signal: rabbit β-globin polyadenylation signal (Gil and Proudfoot, 1987)
   6418..6443    +  misc_feature   SA: splice acceptor site
   7115..7135    +  protein_bind   attB4: mutant version of attB; core recombination site for the Gateway® BP reaction BP Clonase™
   7203..7414    +  promoter       EF-1α core promoter: core promoter for human elongation factor EF-1α
   7415..8353    +  intron         EF-1α intron A: intron upstream of the start codon of human EF-1α
   8380..8400    +  protein_bind   attB1: mutant version of attB; core recombination site for the Gateway® BP reaction BP Clonase™
   8411..9127    +  CDS            EBFP2: EBFP2 is a basic (constitutively fluorescent) blue fluorescent protein published in 2007, derived from Aequorea victoria. It is reported to be a rapidly-maturing monomer with moderate acid sensitivity.
   9135..9159    -  protein_bind   attB2: mutant version of attB; recombination site for the Gateway® BP reaction BP Clonase™
   9163..9243    +  CDS            HBB (fragment): HBB_PONPY - Experimental evidence at transcript level: Swiss-Prot protein existence level 2. Involved in oxygen transport from the lung to the various peripheral tissues. From Pongo pygmaeus (Bornean orangutan).
   9314..9369    +  polyA_signal   β-globin poly(A) signal: rabbit β-globin polyadenylation signal (Gil and Proudfoot, 1987)
   9752..9774    -  protein_bind   lac operator (fragment): The lac repressor binds to the lac operator to inhibit transcription in E. coli. This inhibition can be relieved by adding lactose or isopropyl-β-D-thiogalactopyranoside (IPTG). lac repressor encoded by lacI
   9778..9808    -  promoter       lac promoter: promoter for the E. coli lac operon
   9823..9844    -  protein_bind   CAP binding site: CAP binding activates transcription in the presence of cAMP. E. coli catabolite activator protein
   9857..9896    -  CDS            lacI (fragment): lac repressor; lacI; The lac repressor binds to the lac operator to inhibit transcription in E. coli. This inhibition can be relieved by adding lactose or isopropyl-β-D-thiogalactopyranoside (IPTG).
  10069..10878   +  CDS            KanR: aminoglycoside phosphotransferase; aph(3')-Ia; confers resistance to kanamycin in bacteria or G418 (Geneticin®) in eukaryotes
