[The description below was written by a language model from this plasmid's Addgene catalogue record and pLannotate feature annotations shown in this document.]
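Description:
LSB-hsa-miR-4755-5p is a mammalian expression and synthetic-biology plasmid of about 11 kb, built on the Low Sensor Backbone (LSB) and designed as a two-colour fluorescent sensor of microRNA activity. It replicates in E. coli from a high-copy ColE1/pUC-type origin and carries both β-lactamase (ampicillin) and aph(3')-Ia (kanamycin) markers, with dual selection recorded. A puromycin N-acetyltransferase coding sequence followed by a rabbit β-globin poly(A) signal is also present for selection in mammalian cells. The feature table does not annotate a promoter immediately upstream of it, so what drives its expression is not stated.

The payload consists of two parallel transcription units, each driven by the human EF-1α core promoter with its intron A and terminated by a rabbit β-globin poly(A) signal. Each unit is flanked by attB4, attB1 and attB2 Gateway recombination scars that reflect modular assembly. The first unit encodes the red fluorescent protein mKate2 and, according to the record, carries a target site for human miR-4755-5p in its 3' UTR. This site is not separately annotated, but it presumably lies between the mKate2 coding sequence and its poly(A) signal. The second unit expresses the blue protein EBFP2 without the target, serving as an internal reference for delivery and expression level. When miR-4755-5p is active in a transfected cell, the mKate2 transcript is repressed, so the drop in mKate2 relative to EBFP2 reports miRNA activity.

The depositor notes that the repeated poly(A) elements make the plasmid inherently unstable. They also note small insertions flanking the puromycin coding region in the physical plasmid, relative to the deposited sequence, which do not impair puromycin selection.
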