Addgene plasmid #103547: LSB-hsa-miR-4755-5p
Purpose: Used to sense miRNA activity using fluorescence based tools. hsa-miR-4755-5p target in 3' UTR of of mKate. miRNA activity can be measured by the repression of mKate2 relative to EBFP2 fluorescent proteins . Plasmid is inherently unstable; please see Depositor Comments
Depositing lab: Ron Weiss. Depositing organization: Massachusetts Institute of Technology. Publication: A mixed antagonistic/synergistic miRNA repression model enables accurate predictions of multi-input miRNA sensor activity. Gam JJ, Babb J, Weiss R. Nat Commun. 2018 Jun 22;9(1):2430. doi: 10.1038/s41467-018-04575-0. PubMed 29934631.
Backbone
  Vector backbone: Low Sensor Backbone (LSB)
  Vector type: Mammalian Expression, Synthetic Biology
Growth in bacteria
  Bacterial resistance: Ampicillin and Kanamycin, 100 & 50 μg/mL
  Growth temperature: 30°C
  Growth strain: NEB Stable
  Copy number: High Copy
Gene/Insert
  Gene/Insert name: hsa-miR-4755-5p target
  Species: H. sapiens (human)
  Entrez Gene: MIR4755 (a.k.a. mir-4755)
  Promoter: EF-1a
  Cloning method: Gibson Cloning
Terms and licenses: Academic/Nonprofit Terms; Industry Terms: Not Available to Industry
Depositor comments: Please note that this plasmid is inherently unstable due to a repeating poly A element. We recommend performing a diagnostic digest on multiple colonies upon receipt. The depositors would like to note the presence of several discrepancies between the depositor sequence and physical plasmid sequence. In particular, the sequences upstream and downstream of the puromycin coding region have 10 bp insertions which do not affect the ability to perform puromycin selection. The sequences for those regions within the physical plasmids are as follows: Upstream of Puro: GAATTCGACCGCCTGTCTCAAGGTGCCACC; Downstream of Puro: GCTTTGAGACTACGCGTGAATTCACTCCTC. Please contact if you are interested in this plasmid prior to placing an order.
How to cite: LSB-hsa-miR-4755-5p was a gift from Ron Weiss (Addgene plasmid # 103547 ; http://n2t.net/addgene:103547 ; RRID:Addgene_103547)
