>Addgene plasmid #103547 | LSB-hsa-miR-4755-5p | depositor partial sequence | sequence record 196143 | hsa-miR-4755-5p target
AAAGCCAGGCTCTGAAGGGAAA
